Addgene plasmid #185351: pcDNA4-RI1-332-MYC-His6
Purpose: Mammalian expression of Ribophorin I
Depositing lab: Allan Weissman. Depositing organization: National Cancer Institute (NCI). Publication: A structurally conserved site in AUP1 binds the E2 enzyme UBE2G2 and is essential for ER-associated degradation. Smith CE, Tsai YC, Liang YH, Khago D, Mariano J, Li J, Tarasov SG, Gergel E, Tsai B, Villaneuva M, Clapp ME, Magidson V, Chari R, Byrd RA, Ji X, Weissman AM. PLoS Biol. 2021 Dec 8;19(12):e3001474. doi: 10.1371/journal.pbio.3001474. eCollection 2021 Dec. PubMed 34879065.
Backbone
  Vector backbone: pcDNA4/myc-His A
  Vector type: Mammalian Expression
Growth in bacteria
  Bacterial resistance: Ampicillin, 100 μg/mL
  Growth temperature: 37°C
  Growth strain: DH5alpha
  Copy number: High Copy
Gene/Insert
  Gene/Insert name: Ribophorin I
  Species: H. sapiens (human)
  Mutation: aa 1-332 only
  Entrez Gene: RPN1 (a.k.a. OST1, RBPH1)
  Tag / fusion protein: Myc, 6xHis (C terminal on backbone)
  Cloning method: Restriction Enzyme; 5′ cloning site EcoRI (unknown if destroyed); 3′ cloning site XbaI (unknown if destroyed)
Terms and licenses: Academic/Nonprofit Terms; Industry Terms: Not Available to Industry
How to cite: pcDNA4-RI1-332-MYC-His6 was a gift from Allan Weissman (Addgene plasmid # 185351 ; http://n2t.net/addgene:185351 ; RRID:Addgene_185351)
