[The description below was written by a language model from this plasmid's Addgene catalogue record and pLannotate feature annotations shown in this document.]
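Description:
pcDNA4-RI1-332-MYC-His6 is a mammalian expression plasmid of about 6 kb built on the pcDNA4/myc-His A backbone. It carries a truncated form of human Ribophorin I (RPN1, also called OST1), a subunit of the oligosaccharyltransferase complex that performs the first step of N-linked glycosylation at the ER translocon. Only amino acids 1–332 are encoded. The fragment was inserted between the EcoRI and XbaI sites so that it reads into the backbone's C-terminal Myc epitope and 6xHis tag. The feature table annotates the RPN1 fragment but not the tags themselves. However, the gap between the end of the RPN1 coding region and the polyadenylation signal is consistent with their presence.

Expression in mammalian cells is driven by the CMV immediate-early enhancer and promoter and terminated by the bovine growth hormone poly(A) signal. A T7 promoter upstream of the insert allows in vitro transcription or sequencing. A second cassette places the Sh ble gene under tandem SV40 early and bacterial EM7 promoters with an SV40 poly(A) signal, which gives Zeocin resistance for selecting stable mammalian lines and also works in E. coli. The plasmid is propagated in bacteria through a high-copy ColE1/pUC-type origin with ampicillin selection, and an f1 origin is also present. Short annotations such as the HIV-1 LTR, lacI and bom fragments appear to be backbone remnants or incidental sequence matches rather than functional elements.

The record gives the purpose simply as mammalian expression of Ribophorin I. The associated publication concerns ER-associated degradation, but the record does not state the specific role this truncated protein played in that work.
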