Features (pLannotate 1.2.2; 21 found; start..end, strand, type, name):
    113..442     +  promoter       SV40 promoter: SV40 enhancer and early promoter
    490..537     +  promoter       EM7 promoter: synthetic bacterial promoter&nbsp
    556..930     +  CDS            BleoR: antibiotic-binding protein; Sh ble from Streptoalloteichus hindustanus; confers resistance to bleomycin, phleomycin, and Zeocin™
    940..1065    +  CDS            ble (fragment): BLE_KLEPN - Experimental evidence at protein level: Swiss-Prot protein existence level 1. Binding protein with a strong affinity to the bleomycin family of antibiotics. Binds to CL990; an antimitotic-antibiotic compound. From Klebsiella pneumoniae.
   1060..1181    +  polyA_signal   SV40 poly(A) signal: SV40 polyadenylation signal
   1254..1270    -  protein_bind   lac operator: The lac repressor binds to the lac operator to inhibit transcription in E. coli. This inhibition can be relieved by adding lactose or isopropyl-β-D-thiogalactopyranoside (IPTG). lac repressor encoded by lacI
   1278..1308    -  promoter       lac promoter: promoter for the E. coli lac operon
   1323..1344    -  protein_bind   CAP binding site: CAP binding activates transcription in the presence of cAMP. E. coli catabolite activator protein
   1357..1449    -  CDS            lacI (fragment): lac repressor; lacI; The lac repressor binds to the lac operator to inhibit transcription in E. coli. This inhibition can be relieved by adding lactose or isopropyl-β-D-thiogalactopyranoside (IPTG).
   1632..2220    -  rep_origin     ori: high-copy-number ColE1/pMB1/pBR322/pUC origin of replication
   2391..3251    -  CDS            AmpR: β-lactamase; bla; confers resistance to ampicillin, carbenicillin, and related antibiotics
   3252..3356    -  promoter       AmpR promoter: bla
   3415..3467    -  misc_feature   bom (fragment): basis of mobility region from pBR322
   3622..4001    +  enhancer       CMV enhancer: human cytomegalovirus immediate early enhancer
   4002..4205    +  promoter       CMV promoter: human cytomegalovirus (CMV) immediate early promoter
   4201..4234    +  LTR            5' LTR (truncated) (fragment): truncated 5' long terminal repeat (LTR) from HIV-1
   4250..4268    +  promoter       T7 promoter: promoter for bacteriophage T7 RNA polymerase
   4348..5343    +  CDS            RPN1 (fragment): RPN1_HUMAN - Experimental evidence at protein level: Swiss-Prot protein existence level 1. Subunit of the oligosaccharyl transferase (OST) complex that catalyzes the initial transfer of a defined glycan (Glc(3)Man(9)GlcNAc(2) in eukaryotes) from the lipid carrier dolichol- pyrophosphate to an asparagine residue within an Asn-X-Ser/Thr consensus motif in nascent polypeptide chains, the first step in protein N-glycosylation. N-glycosylation occurs cotranslationally and the complex associates with the Sec61 complex at the channel-forming translocon complex that mediates protein translocation acro
   5450..5674    +  polyA_signal   bGH poly(A) signal: bovine growth hormone polyadenylation signal
   5678..5699    +  promoter       SV40 promoter (fragment): SV40 enhancer and early promoter
   5720..99      +  rep_origin     f1 ori (across the origin) (sequence partly withheld): f1 bacteriophage origin of replication; arrow indicates direction of (+) strand synthesis
>Addgene plasmid #185351 | pcDNA4-RI1-332-MYC-His6 | addgene full sequence | sequence record 384520 | Addgene NGS Result
ACCCTATCTCGGTCTATTCTTTTGATTTATAAGGGATTTTGCCGATTTCGGCCTATTGGTTAAAAAATGA
GCTGATTTAACAAAAATTTAACGCGAATTAATTCTGTGGAATGTGTGTCAGTTAGGGTGTGGAAAGTCCC
CAGGCTCCCCAGCAGGCAGAAGTATGCAAAGCATGCATCTCAATTAGTCAGCAACCAGGTGTGGAAAGTC
CCCAGGCTCCCCAGCAGGCAGAAGTATGCAAAGCATGCATCTCAATTAGTCAGCAACCATAGTCCCGCCC
CTAACTCCGCCCATCCCGCCCCTAACTCCGCCCAGTTCCGCCCATTCTCCGCCCCATGGCTGACTAATTT
TTTTTATTTATGCAGAGGCCGAGGCCGCCTCTGCCTCTGAGCTATTCCAGAAGTAGTGAGGAGGCTTTTT
TGGAGGCCTAGGCTTTTGCAAAAAGCTCCCGGGAGCTTGTATATCCATTTTCGGATCTGATCAGCACGTG
TTGACAATTAATCATCGGCATAGTATATCGGCATAGTATAATACGACAAGGTGAGGAACTAAACCATGGC
CAAGTTGACCAGTGCCGTTCCGGTGCTCACCGCGCGCGACGTCGCCGGAGCGGTCGAGTTCTGGACCGAC
CGGCTCGGGTTCTCCCGGGACTTCGTGGAGGACGACTTCGCCGGTGTGGTCCGGGACGACGTGACCCTGT
TCATCAGCGCGGTCCAGGACCAGGTGGTGCCGGACAACACCCTGGCCTGGGTGTGGGTGCGCGGCCTGGA
CGAGCTGTACGCCGAGTGGTCGGAGGTCGTGTCCACGAACTTCCGGGACGCCTCCGGGCCGGCCATGACC
GAGATCGGCGAGCAGCCGTGGGGGCGGGAGTTCGCCCTGCGCGACCCGGCCGGCAACTGCGTGCACTTCG
TGGCCGAGGAGCAGGACTGACACGTGCTACGAGATTTCGATTCCACCGCCGCCTTCTATGAAAGGTTGGG
CTTCGGAATCGTTTTCCGGGACGCCGGCTGGATGATCCTCCAGCGCGGGGATCTCATGCTGGAGTTCTTC
GCCCACCCCAACTTGTTTATTGCAGCTTATAATGGTTACAAATAAAGCAATAGCATCACAAATTTCACAA
ATAAAGCATTTTTTTCACTGCATTCTAGTTGTGGTTTGTCCAAACTCATCAATGTATCTTATCATGTCTG
TATACCGTCGACCTCTAGCTAGAGCTTGGCGTAATCATGGTCATAGCTGTTTCCTGTGTGAAATTGTTAT
CCGCTCACAATTCCACACAACATACGAGCCGGAAGCATAAAGTGTAAAGCCTGGGGTGCCTAATGAGTGA
GCTAACTCACATTAATTGCGTTGCGCTCACTGCCCGCTTTCCAGTCGGGAAACCTGTCGTGCCAGCTGCA
TTAATGAATCGGCCAACGCGCGGGGAGAGGCGGTTTGCGTATTGGGCGCTCTTCCGCTTCCTCGCTCACT
GACTCGCTGCGCTCGGTCGTTCGGCTGCGGCGAGCGGTATCAGCTCACTCAAAGGCGGTAATACGGTTAT
CCACAGAATCAGGGGATAACGCAGGAAAGAACATGTGAGCAAAAGGCCAGCAAAAGGCCAGGAACCGTAA
AAAGGCCGCGTTGCTGGCGTTTTTCCATAGGCTCCGCCCCCCTGACGAGCATCACAAAAATCGACGCTCA
AGTCAGAGGTGGCGAAACCCGACAGGACTATAAAGATACCAGGCGTTTCCCCCTGGAAGCTCCCTCGTGC
GCTCTCCTGTTCCGACCCTGCCGCTTACCGGATACCTGTCCGCCTTTCTCCCTTCGGGAAGCGTGGCGCT
TTCTCATAGCTCACGCTGTAGGTATCTCAGTTCGGTGTAGGTCGTTCGCTCCAAGCTGGGCTGTGTGCAC
GAACCCCCCGTTCAGCCCGACCGCTGCGCCTTATCCGGTAACTATCGTCTTGAGTCCAACCCGGTAAGAC
ACGACTTATCGCCACTGGCAGCAGCCACTGGTAACAGGATTAGCAGAGCGAGGTATGTAGGCGGTGCTAC
AGAGTTCTTGAAGTGGTGGCCTAACTACGGCTACACTAGAAGAACAGTATTTGGTATCTGCGCTCTGCTG
AAGCCAGTTACCTTCGGAAAAAGAGTTGGTAGCTCTTGATCCGGCAAACAAACCACCGCTGGTAGCGGTG
GTTTTTTTGTTTGCAAGCAGCAGATTACGCGCAGAAAAAAAGGATCTCAAGAAGATCCTTTGATCTTTTC
TACGGGGTCTGACGCTCAGTGGAACGAAAACTCACGTTAAGGGATTTTGGTCATGAGATTATCAAAAAGG
ATCTTCACCTAGATCCTTTTAAATTAAAAATGAAGTTTTAAATCAATCTAAAGTATATATGAGTAAACTT
GGTCTGACAGTTACCAATGCTTAATCAGTGAGGCACCTATCTCAGCGATCTGTCTATTTCGTTCATCCAT
AGTTGCCTGACTCCCCGTCGTGTAGATAACTACGATACGGGAGGGCTTACCATCTGGCCCCAGTGCTGCA
ATGATACCGCGAGACCCACGCTCACCGGCTCCAGATTTATCAGCAATAAACCAGCCAGCCGGAAGGGCCG
AGCGCAGAAGTGGTCCTGCAACTTTATCCGCCTCCATCCAGTCTATTAATTGTTGCCGGGAAGCTAGAGT
AAGTAGTTCGCCAGTTAATAGTTTGCGCAACGTTGTTGCCATTGCTACAGGCATCGTGGTGTCACGCTCG
TCGTTTGGTATGGCTTCATTCAGCTCCGGTTCCCAACGATCAAGGCGAGTTACATGATCCCCCATGTTGT
GCAAAAAAGCGGTTAGCTCCTTCGGTCCTCCGATCGTTGTCAGAAGTAAGTTGGCCGCAGTGTTATCACT
CATGGTTATGGCAGCACTGCATAATTCTCTTACTGTCATGCCATCCGTAAGATGCTTTTCTGTGACTGGT
GAGTACTCAACCAAGTCATTCTGAGAATAGTGTATGCGGCGACCGAGTTGCTCTTGCCCGGCGTCAATAC
GGGATAATACCGCGCCACATAGCAGAACTTTAAAAGTGCTCATCATTGGAAAACGTTCTTCGGGGCGAAA
ACTCTCAAGGATCTTACCGCTGTTGAGATCCAGTTCGATGTAACCCACTCGTGCACCCAACTGATCTTCA
GCATCTTTTACTTTCACCAGCGTTTCTGGGTGAGCAAAAACAGGAAGGCAAAATGCCGCAAAAAAGGGAA
TAAGGGCGACACGGAAATGTTGAATACTCATACTCTTCCTTTTTCAATATTATTGAAGCATTTATCAGGG
TTATTGTCTCATGAGCGGATACATATTTGAATGTATTTAGAAAAATAAACAAATAGGGGTTCCGCGCACA
TTTCCCCGAAAAGTGCCACCTGACGTCGACGGATCGGGAGATCTCCCGATCCCCTATGGTGCACTCTCAG
TACAATCTGCTCTGATGCCGCATAGTTAAGCCAGTATCTGCTCCCTGCTTGTGTGTTGGAGGTCGCTGAG
TAGTGCGCGAGCAAAATTTAAGCTACAACAAGGCAAGGCTTGACCGACAATTGCATGAAGAATCTGCTTA
GGGTTAGGCGTTTTGCGCTGCTTCGCGATGTACGGGCCAGATATACGCGTTGACATTGATTATTGACTAG
TTATTAATAGTAATCAATTACGGGGTCATTAGTTCATAGCCCATATATGGAGTTCCGCGTTACATAACTT
ACGGTAAATGGCCCGCCTGGCTGACCGCCCAACGACCCCCGCCCATTGACGTCAATAATGACGTATGTTC
CCATAGTAACGCCAATAGGGACTTTCCATTGACGTCAATGGGTGGAGTATTTACGGTAAACTGCCCACTT
GGCAGTACATCAAGTGTATCATATGCCAAGTACGCCCCCTATTGACGTCAATGACGGTAAATGGCCCGCC
TGGCATTATGCCCAGTACATGACCTTATGGGACTTTCCTACTTGGCAGTACATCTACGTATTAGTCATCG
CTATTACCATGGTGATGCGGTTTTGGCAGTACATCAATGGGCGTGGATAGCGGTTTGACTCACGGGGATT
TCCAAGTCTCCACCCCATTGACGTCAATGGGAGTTTGTTTTGGCACCAAAATCAACGGGACTTTCCAAAA
TGTCGTAACAACTCCGCCCCATTGACGCAAATGGGCGGTAGGCGTGTACGGTGGGAGGTCTATATAAGCA
GAGCTCTCTGGCTAACTAGAGAACCCACTGCTTACTGGCTTATCGAAATTAATACGACTCACTATAGGGA
GACCCAAGCTGGCTAGTTAAGCTTGGTACCGAGCTCGGATCCACTAGTCCAGTGTGGTGGAATTCGGATC
CGCCACCATGGAGGCGCCAGCCGCCGGCTTGTTTCTGCTCCTGTTGCTTGGGACTTGGGCCCCGGCGCCG
GGCAGCGCCTCCTCCGAGGCACCGCCGCTGATCAATGAGGACGTGAAGCGCACAGTGGACCTAAGCAGCC
ACCTGGCTAAGGTGACGGCCGAGGTGGTCCTGGCGCACCTGGGCGGCGGCTCCACGTCCCGAGCTACCTC
TTTCCTGCTGGCTTTGGAGCCTGAGCTCGAGGCCCGGCTGGCGCACCTGGGCGTGCAGGTAAAGGGAGAA
GATGAGGAAGAGAACAATTTGGAAGTACGTGAAACCAAAATTAAGGGTAAAAGTGGGAGATTCTTCACAG
TCAAGCTCCCAGTTGCTCTTGATCCTGGGGCCAAGATTTCAGTCATTGTGGAAACAGTCTACACCCATGT
GCTTCATCCATATCCAACCCAGATCACCCAGTCAGAGAAACAGTTTGTGGTGTTTGAGGGGAACCATTAT
TTCTACTCTCCCTATCCAACGAAGACACAAACCATGCGTGTGAAGCTTGCCTCTCGAAATGTGGAGAGCT
ACACCAAGCTGGGGAACCCCACGCGCTCTGAGGACCTACTGGATTATGGGCCTTTCAGAGATGTGCCTGC
CTATAGTCAGGATACTTTTAAAGTACATTATGAGAACAACAGCCCTTTCCTGACCATCACCAGCATGACC
CGAGTCATTGAAGTCTCTCACTGGGGTAATATTGCTGTGGAAGAAAATGTGGACTTAAAGCACACAGGAG
CTGTGCTTAAGGGGCCTTTCTCACGCTATGATTACCAGAGACAGCCAGATAGTGGAATATCCTCCATCCG
TTCTTTTAAGACCATCCTTCCTGCTGCTGCCCAGGATGTTTATTACCGGGATGAGATTGGCAATGTTTCT
ACCAGCCACCTCCTTATTTTGGATGACTCTGTAGAGATGGAAATCCGGCCTCGCTTCCCTCTCTTTGGCG
GGTGGAAGACCCATTACATCGTTTCTAGAGGGCCCTTCGAACAAAAACTCATCTCAGAAGAGGATCTGAA
TATGCATACCGGTCATCATCACCATCACCATTGAGTTTAAACCCGCTGATCAGCCTCGACTGTGCCTTCT
AGTTGCCAGCCATCTGTTGTTTGCCCCTCCCCCGTGCCTTCCTTGACCCTGGAAGGTGCCACTCCCACTG
TCCTTTCCTAATAAAATGAGGAAATTGCATCGCATTGTCTGAGTAGGTGTCATTCTATTCTGGGGGGTGG
GGTGGGGCAGGACAGCAAGGGGGAGGATTGGGAAGACAATAGCAGGCATGCTGGGGATGCGGTGGGCTCT
ATGGCTTCTGAGGCGGAAAGAACCAGCTGGGGCTCTAGGGGGTATCCCC
[124 nt withheld, positions 5720-5843]
C
[91 nt withheld, positions 5845-5935]
A
[49 nt withheld, positions 5937-5985]
CCTTTGACGTTGGAGTCCACGTTCTTT
[37 nt withheld, positions 6013-6049]
